LOCUS       Exported 4455 bp ds-DNA circular SYN 13-MAY-2021
DEFINITION  pBT264-[miR-211].
ACCESSION   .
VERSION     .
KEYWORDS    pAWSV-19
SOURCE      synthetic DNA construct
  ORGANISM  synthetic DNA construct
REFERENCE   1 (bases 1 to 4455)
  AUTHORS   Wong AS, Choi GC, Cheng AA, Purcell O, Lu TK
  TITLE     Massively parallel high-order combinatorial genetics in human cells.
  JOURNAL   Nat Biotechnol. 2015 Sep;33(9):952-61. doi: 10.1038/nbt.3326. Epub
            2015 Aug 17.
  PUBMED    26280411
REFERENCE   2 (bases 1 to 4455)
  AUTHORS   .
  TITLE     Direct Submission
  JOURNAL   Exported May 13, 2021 from SnapGene Server 1.1.58
            http://www.snapgene.com
FEATURES             Location/Qualifiers
     source          1..4455
                     /organism="synthetic DNA construct"
                     /mol_type="other DNA"
     rep_origin      complement(6..461)
                     /direction=LEFT
                     /label=f1 ori
                     /note="f1 bacteriophage origin of replication; arrow
                     indicates direction of (+) strand synthesis"
     primer_bind     complement(143..164)
                     /label=F1ori-F
                     /note="F1 origin, forward primer"
     primer_bind     355..374
                     /label=F1ori-R
                     /note="F1 origin, reverse primer"
     primer_bind     588..610
                     /label=M13/pUC Forward
                     /note="In lacZ gene"
     primer_bind     602..619
                     /label=M13 Forward
                     /note="In lacZ gene. Also called M13-F20 or M13 (-21)
                     Forward"
     primer_bind     603..619
                     /label=M13 fwd
                     /note="common sequencing primer, one of multiple similar
                     variants"
     primer_bind     626..645
                     /label=T7
                     /note="T7 promoter, forward primer"
     promoter        626..644
                     /label=T7 promoter
                     /note="promoter for bacteriophage T7 RNA polymerase"
     polyA_signal    1175..1256
                     /label=SV40 poly(A) signal
                     /note="SV40 polyadenylation signal"
     primer_bind     1200..1219
                     /label=SV40pA-R
                     /note="SV40 polyA, reverse primer"
     promoter        complement(2270..2288)
                     /label=T3 promoter
                     /note="promoter for bacteriophage T3 RNA polymerase"
     primer_bind     complement(2309..2325)
                     /label=M13 rev
                     /note="common sequencing primer, one of multiple similar
                     variants"
     primer_bind     complement(2309..2325)
                     /label=M13 Reverse
                     /note="In lacZ gene. Also called M13-rev"
     primer_bind     complement(2322..2344)
                     /label=M13/pUC Reverse
                     /note="In lacZ gene"
     protein_bind    2333..2349
                     /label=lac operator
                     /bound_moiety="lac repressor encoded by lacI"
                     /note="The lac repressor binds to the lac operator to
                     inhibit transcription in E. coli. This inhibition can be
                     relieved by adding lactose or
                     isopropyl-beta-D-thiogalactopyranoside (IPTG)."
     promoter        complement(2357..2387)
                     /label=lac promoter
                     /note="promoter for the E. coli lac operon"
     protein_bind    2402..2423
                     /label=CAP binding site
                     /bound_moiety="E. coli catabolite activator protein"
                     /note="CAP binding activates transcription in the presence
                     of cAMP."
     primer_bind     complement(2540..2557)
                     /label=L4440
                     /note="L4440 vector, forward primer"
     rep_origin      complement(2711..3299)
                     /direction=LEFT
                     /label=ori
                     /note="high-copy-number ColE1/pMB1/pBR322/pUC origin of
                     replication"
     primer_bind     complement(2791..2810)
                     /label=pBR322ori-F
                     /note="pBR322 origin, forward primer"
     CDS             complement(3470..4330)
                     /codon_start=1
                     /gene="bla"
                     /product="beta-lactamase"
                     /label=AmpR
                     /note="confers resistance to ampicillin, carbenicillin, and
                     related antibiotics"
                     /translation="MSIQHFRVALIPFFAAFCLPVFAHPETLVKVKDAEDQLGARVGYI
                     ELDLNSGKILESFRPEERFPMMSTFKVLLCGAVLSRIDAGQEQLGRRIHYSQNDLVEYS
                     PVTEKHLTDGMTVRELCSAAITMSDNTAANLLLTTIGGPKELTAFLHNMGDHVTRLDRW
                     EPELNEAIPNDERDTTMPVAMATTLRKLLTGELLTLASRQQLIDWMEADKVAGPLLRSA
                     LPAGWFIADKSGAGERGSRGIIAALGPDGKPSRIVVIYTTGSQATMDERNRQIAEIGAS
                     LIKHW"
     primer_bind     4093..4112
                     /label=Amp-R
                     /note="Ampicillin resistance gene, reverse primer"
     promoter        complement(4331..4435)
                     /gene="bla"
                     /label=AmpR promoter
ORIGIN
        1 cacctaaatt gtaagcgtta atattttgtt aaaattcgcg ttaaattttt gttaaatcag
       61 ctcatttttt aaccaatagg ccgaaatcgg caaaatccct tataaatcaa aagaatagac
      121 cgagataggg ttgagtgttg ttccagtttg gaacaagagt ccactattaa agaacgtgga
      181 ctccaacgtc aaaggnnnnn nnnnnnnnnn nnnnnnnnnn nnnnnnnnnn nnnnnnnnnn
      241 nnnntnnnnn nnnnnnnnnn nnnnnnnnnn nnnnnnnnnn nnnnnnnnnn nnnnnnnnnn
      301 nnnnnnnnnn nnnnnnnnnn nnnnnnnnnn nnnnnngnnn nnnnnnnnnn nnnnnnnnnn
      361 nnnnnnnnnn nnnnnnnnnn nnnnnnnnnn nnnnnnnnnn nnnnnnnnnn nnnnnnnnnn
      421 nnnnnnnnnn nnnnnnnnnn nnnnnnnnnn nnnnnnnnnn ncccattcgc cattcaggct
      481 gcgcaactgt tgggaagggc gatcggtgcg ggcctcttcg ctattacgcc agctggcgaa
      541 agggggatgt gctgcaaggc gattaagttg ggtaacgcca gggttttccc agtcacgacg
      601 ttgtaaaacg acggccagtg aattgtaata cgactcacta tagggcgaat tgggtacagg
      661 cgcgcctcag cctaaagctt tttccccgta tccccccagg tgtctgcagg ctcaaagagc
      721 agcgagaagc gttcagagga aagcgatccc gtgccacctt ccccgtgccc gggctgtccc
      781 cgcacgctgc cggctcgggg atgcgggggg agcgccggac cggagcggag ccccgggcgg
      841 ctcgctgctg ccccctagcg ggggagggac gtaattacat ccctgggggc tttggggggg
      901 ggctgtcccc gtgcactcag cctaaagctt tttccccgta tccccccagg tgtctgcagg
      961 ctcaaagagc agcgagaagc gttcagagga aagcgatccc gtgccacctt ccccgtgccc
     1021 gggctgtccc cgcacgctgc cggctcgggg atgcgggggg agcgccggac cggagcggag
     1081 ccccgggcgg ctcgctgctg ccccctagcg ggggagggac gtaattacat ccctgggggc
     1141 tttggggggg ggctgtcccc actagtgatt cgaggcagtg aaaaaaatgc tttatttgtg
     1201 aaatttgtga tgctattgct ttatttgtaa ccattataag ctgcaataaa caagttaaca
     1261 acaacaattg tccattccga attccgttgc ggatccgctg tgtccaccag agtaattaca
     1321 gctaagttca tttcagcaga catgcattga gggtctgctt tgtgcaaagc cctgaccagg
     1381 agatattgga aaaatgaact aagatatcct ggactccgcc tttgagattt ccaacccaag
     1441 caaggattga tattttcaat ctttaggaat atggtggcca aatcaccttc ttttcgagca
     1501 acagagtaga acaggttctt cttggcttag gctggagtcc tcgaagctcc gtgctgtggg
     1561 aagtgacaac tgagcacccc tttgctgtcc ctgccctgct cagagcccta ggcgaaggat
     1621 gacaaaggga agcccacaag tcacatggcc aggtgaaatg gggtgttgta aaaacttaca
     1681 agtccagaaa aattagagat gtgagaacaa aaaacattca gtcatcgacc aatgtattct
     1741 tcgagatctt cagcctaaag ctttttcccc gtatcccccc aggtgtctgc aggctcaaag
     1801 agcagcgaga agcgttcaga ggaaagcgat cccgtgccac cttccccgtg cccgggctgt
     1861 ccccgcacgc tgccggctcg gggatgcggg gggagcgccg gaccggagcg gagccccggg
     1921 cggctcgctg ctgcccccta gcgggggagg gacgtaatta catccctggg ggctttgggg
     1981 gggggctgtc cccgtgcact cagcctaaag ctttttcccc gtatcccccc aggtgtctgc
     2041 aggctcaaag agcagcgaga agcgttcaga ggaaagcgat cccgtgccac cttccccgtg
     2101 cccgggctgt ccccgcacgc tgccggctcg gggatgcggg gggagcgccg gaccggagcg
     2161 gagccccggg cggctcgctg ctgcccccta gcgggggagg gacgtaatta catccctggg
     2221 ggctttgggg gggggctgtc cccatttaaa tcagctccag cttttgttcc ctttagtgag
     2281 ggttaatttc gagcttggcg taatcatggt catagctgtt tcctgtgtga aattgttatc
     2341 cgctcacaat tccacacaac atacgagccg gaagcataaa gtgtaaagcc tggggtgcct
     2401 aatgagtgag ctaactcaca ttaattgcgt tgcgctcact gcccgctttc cagtcgggaa
     2461 acctgtcgtg ccagctgcat taatgaatcg gccaacgcgc ggggagaggc ggtttgcgta
     2521 ttgggcgctc ttccgcttcc tcgctcactg actcgctgcg ctcggtcgtt cggctgcggc
     2581 gagcggtatc agctcactca aaggcggtaa tacggttatc cacagaatca ggggataacg
     2641 caggaaagaa catgtgagca aaaggccagc aaaaggccag gaaccgtaaa aaggccgcgt
     2701 tgctggcgtt tttccatagg ctccgccccc ctgacgagca tcacaaaaat cgacgctcaa
     2761 gtcagaggtg gcgaaacccg acaggactat aaagatacca ggcgtttccc cctggaagct
     2821 ccctcgtgcg ctctcctgtt ccgaccctgc cgcttaccgg atacctgtcc gcctttctcc
     2881 cttcgggaag cgtggcgctt tctcatagct cacgctgtag gtatctcagt tcggtgtagg
     2941 tcgttcgctc caagctgggc tgtgtgcacg aaccccccgt tcagcccgac cgctgcgcct
     3001 tatccggtaa ctatcgtctt gagtccaacc cggtaagaca cgacttatcg ccactggcag
     3061 cagccactgg taacaggatt agcagagcga ggtatgtagg cggtgctaca gagttcttga
     3121 agtggtggcc taactacggc tacactagaa ggacagtatt tggtatctgc gctctgctga
     3181 agccagttac cttcggaaaa agagttggta gctcttgatc cggcaaacaa accaccgctg
     3241 gtagcggtgg tttttttgtt tgcaagcagc agattacgcg cagaaaaaaa ggatctcaag
     3301 aagatccttt gatcttttct acggggtctg acgctcagtg gaacgaaaac tcacgttaag
     3361 ggattttggt catgagatta tcaaaaagga tcttcaccta gatcctttta aattaaaaat
     3421 gaagttttaa atcaatctaa agtatatatg agtaaacttg gtctgacagt taccaatgct
     3481 taatcagtga ggcacctatc tcagcgatct gtctatttcg ttcatccata gttgcctgac
     3541 tccccgtcgt gtagataact acgatacggg agggcttacc atctggcccc agtgctgcaa
     3601 tgataccgcg agacccacgc tcaccggctc cagatttatc agcaataaac cagccagccg
     3661 gaagggccga gcgcagaagt ggtcctgcaa ctttatccgc ctccatccag tctattaatt
     3721 gttgccggga agctagagta agtagttcgc cagttaatag tttgcgcaac gttgttgcca
     3781 ttgctacagg catcgtggtg tcacgctcgt cgtttggtat ggcttcattc agctccggtt
     3841 cccaacgatc aaggcgagtt acatgatccc ccatgttgtg caaaaaagcg gttagctcct
     3901 tcggtcctcc gatcgttgtc agaagtaagt tggccgcagt gttatcactc atggttatgg
     3961 cagcactgca taattctctt actgtcatgc catccgtaag atgcttttct gtgactggtg
     4021 agtactcaac caagtcattc tgagaatagt gtatgcggcg accgagttgc tcttgcccgg
     4081 cgtcaatacg ggataatacc gcgccacata gcagaacttt aaaagtgctc atcattggaa
     4141 aacgttcttc ggggcgaaaa ctctcaagga tcttaccgct gttgagatcc agttcgatgt
     4201 aacccactcg tgcacccaac tgatcttcag catcttttac tttcaccagc gtttctgggt
     4261 gagcaaaaac aggaaggcaa aatgccgcaa aaaagggaat aagggcgaca cggaaatgtt
     4321 gaatactcat actcttcctt tttcaatatt attgaagcat ttatcagggt tattgtctca
     4381 tgagcggata catatttgaa tgtatttaga aaaataaaca aataggggtt ccgcgcacat
     4441 ttccccgaaa agtgc
//
