[The description below was written by a language model from this plasmid's Addgene catalogue record and the feature table of its GenBank file.]
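Description:
pAWSV-19 is a 4,455 bp circular synthetic plasmid described in its record as pBT264-[miR-211], that is, the pBT264 backbone carrying a miR-211 insert. The annotated backbone has the layout of a general bacterial cloning (phagemid-type) vector. It contains a high-copy ColE1/pUC-family origin for replication in E. coli, an f1 bacteriophage origin that allows single-stranded DNA production, and a beta-lactamase (AmpR) gene with its own promoter for ampicillin selection. The cloning region is flanked by opposing T7 and T3 phage promoters and by the standard M13 forward and reverse sequencing primer sites. On the T3 side lie the lac promoter, lac operator and CAP binding site left over from a lacZ-alpha cloning cassette.

The payload sits between the T7 and T3 promoters, in a region of roughly 1.6 kb. The only annotated element there is an SV40 polyadenylation signal, which would terminate and polyadenylate a mammalian transcript. The miR-211 sequence itself is not annotated in the feature table. The record also does not state the species of origin, whether the insert is a precursor or a longer genomic fragment, or which promoter, if any, drives it in mammalian cells. No mammalian promoter, selectable marker, reporter or viral element is listed.

The associated publication concerns massively parallel, high-order combinatorial genetics in human cells. The bracketed naming is consistent with a storage or building-block vector holding a single microRNA unit for assembly into combinatorial libraries, but this role is inferred from the title and name rather than stated explicitly in the record.
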