Addgene plasmid #72772: pAWSV-19
Purpose: pBT264-[miR-211]
Depositing lab: Timothy Lu. Depositing organization: Massachusetts Institute of Technology. Publication: Massively parallel high-order combinatorial genetics in human cells. Wong AS, Choi GC, Cheng AA, Purcell O, Lu TK. Nat Biotechnol. 2015 Sep;33(9):952-61. doi: 10.1038/nbt.3326. Epub 2015 Aug 17. PubMed 26280411.
Backbone
  Vector backbone: pBT264
Growth in bacteria
  Bacterial resistance: Ampicillin, 100 μg/mL
  Growth temperature: 37°C
  Growth strain: DH5alpha
  Copy number: Unknown
Gene/Insert
  Gene/Insert name: [miR-211]
Terms and licenses: Academic/Nonprofit Terms; Industry Terms: Not Available to Industry
How to cite: pAWSV-19 was a gift from Timothy Lu (Addgene plasmid # 72772 ; http://n2t.net/addgene:72772 ; RRID:Addgene_72772)
