>Addgene plasmid #72772 | pAWSV-19 | addgene partial sequence | sequence record 136814 | SV40pA-R 5'-GAAATTTGTGATGCTATTGC-3'
GTTAACAACAACAATTGTCCATTCCGAATTCCGTTGCGGATCCGCTGTGTCCACCAGAGTAATTACAGCT
AAGTTCATTTCAGCAGACATGCATTGAGGGTCTGCTTTGTGCAAAGCCCTGACCAGGAGATATTGGAAAA
ATGAACTAAGATATCCTGGACTCCGCCTTTGAGATTTCCAACCCAAGCAAGGATTGATATTTTCAATCTT
TAGGAATATGGTGGCCAAATCACCTTCTTTTCGAGCAACAGAGTAGAACAGGTTCTTCTTGGCTTAGGCT
GGAGTCCTCGAAGCTCCGTGCTGTGGGAAGTGACAACTGAGCACCCCTTTGCTGTCCCTGCCCTGCTCAG
AGCCCTAGGCGAAGGATGACAAAGGGAAGCCCACAAGTCACATGGCCAGGTGAAATGGGGTGTTGTAAAA
ACTTACAAGTCCAGAAAAATTAGAGATGTGAGAACAAAAAACATTCAGTCATCGACCAATGTATTCTTCG
AGATCTTCAGCCTAAAGCTTTTTCCCCGTATCCCCCCAGGTGTCTGCAGGCTCAAAGAGCAGCGAGAAGC
GTTCAGAGGAAAGCGATCCCGTGCCACCTTCCCCGTGCCCGGGCTGTCCCCGCACGCTGCCGGCTCGGGG
ATGCGGGGGGAGCGCCGGACCGGAGCGGAGCCCCGGGCGGCTCGCTGCTGCCCCCTAGCGGGGGAGGGAC
GTAATTACATCCCTGGGGGCTTTGGGGGGGGGCTGTCCCCGTGCACTCAGCCTAAAGCTTTTTCCCCGTA
TCCCCCCAGGTGTCTGCAGGCTCAAAGAGCAGCGAGAAGCGTTCAGAGGAAAGCGATCCCGTGCCACCTT
CCCCGTGCCCGGGCTGTCCCCGCACGCTGCCGGCTCGGGGATGCGGG
