>Addgene plasmid #72772 | pAWSV-19 | addgene partial sequence | sequence record 136815 | M13-Rev 5'-CAGGAAACAGCTATGACC-3'
AAGCTGGAGCTGATTTAAATGGGGACAGCCCCCCCCCAAAGCCCCCAGGGATGTAATTACGTCCCTCCCC
CGCTAGGGGGCAGCAGCGAGCCGCCCGGGGCTCCGCTCCGGTCCGGCGCTCCCCCCGCATCCCCGAGCCG
GCAGCGTGCGGGGACAGCCCGGGCACGGGGAAGGTGGCACGGGATCGCTTTCCTCTGAACGCTTCTCGCT
GCTCTTTGAGCCTGCAGACACCTGGGGGGATACGGGGAAAAAGCTTTAGGCTGAGTGCACGGGGACAGCC
CCCCCCCAAAGCCCCCAGGGATGTAATTACGTCCCTCCCCCGCTAGGGGGCAGCAGCGAGCCGCCCGGGG
CTCCGCTCCGGTCCGGCGCTCCCCCCGCATCCCCGAGCCGGCAGCGTGCGGGGACAGCCCGGGCACGGGG
AAGGTGGCACGGGATCGCTTTCCTCTGAACGCTTCTCGCTGCTCTTTGAGCCTGCAGACACCTGGGGGGA
TACGGGGAAAAAGCTTTAGGCTGAAGATCTCGAA
